Addgene plasmid #83575: single cut NH-donor
Purpose: eGFP reporter donor containing single SA cutting site for NHEJ knock-in
Depositing lab: Bo Feng. Depositing organization: Chinese University of Hong Kong. Publication: Knock-in of large reporter genes in human cells via CRISPR/Cas9-induced homology-dependent and independent DNA repair. He X, Tan C, Wang F, Wang Y, Zhou R, Cui D, You W, Zhao H, Ren J, Feng B. Nucleic Acids Res. 2016 May 19;44(9):e85. doi: 10.1093/nar/gkw064. Epub 2016 Feb 4. PubMed 26850641.
Backbone
  Vector backbone: psuper puro
  Backbone size w/o insert (bp): 4353
  Total vector size (bp): 4573
  Modifications to backbone: A pair of oligos carrying sg-A target site were synthesized, annealed and inserted into BamHI and MfeI sites at 5’ of ires-eGFP pSuper-puro plasmid.
  Vector type: NHEJ donor
Growth in bacteria
  Bacterial resistance: Ampicillin, 100 μg/mL
  Growth temperature: 37°C
  Growth strain: DH5alpha
  Copy number: High Copy
Gene/Insert
  Gene/Insert name: eGFP
Terms and licenses: Academic/Nonprofit Terms; Industry Terms: Not Available to Industry
How to cite: single cut NH-donor was a gift from Bo Feng (Addgene plasmid # 83575 ; http://n2t.net/addgene:83575 ; RRID:Addgene_83575)
