[The description below was written by a language model from this plasmid's Addgene catalogue record and pLannotate feature annotations shown in this document.]
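Description:
single cut NH-donor is a promoterless reporter donor plasmid designed for CRISPR/Cas9-driven, homology-independent (NHEJ) knock-in of an eGFP cassette into mammalian genomes. It is built on a pSuper-puro-derived backbone with pBluescript-type architecture: a high-copy ColE1/pUC origin and an ampicillin resistance gene (β-lactamase with its own promoter) for propagation and selection in E. coli, an f1 origin, remnants of the lacZα/lac promoter region, and T7 and T3 promoters flanking the cloning region. Although the backbone name refers to puromycin, the feature table shows no puromycin resistance cassette or H1 promoter, and no mammalian selection marker is annotated.

The payload is an EMCV IRES followed by mammalian codon-optimized EGFP and a bovine growth hormone polyadenylation signal, with a single loxP site immediately downstream. According to the record, annealed oligos carrying the sg-A target site were inserted between BamHI and MfeI sites just 5′ of the IRES-eGFP. The short segment annotated as a CopGFP fragment lies at this position and may correspond to that synthetic target, though the record does not state this. When sg-A and Cas9 are supplied together with a guide against a genomic locus, the single cut linearizes the whole plasmid, so the entire donor, backbone included, can be ligated into the chromosomal break by NHEJ. Because no mammalian promoter is annotated upstream of the cassette, EGFP expression should depend on insertion into an actively transcribed gene, with the IRES permitting translation from the host transcript irrespective of reading frame. Fluorescence therefore serves as a readout of knock-in events. The construct was used to study knock-in of large reporter genes in human cells through homology-dependent and homology-independent repair.
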