Features (pLannotate 1.2.2; 18 found; start..end, strand, type, name):
     30..458     -  rep_origin     f1 ori (sequence partly withheld): f1 bacteriophage origin of replication; arrow indicates direction of (+) strand synthesis
    463..618     -  CDS            lacZα (fragment): LacZα fragment of β-galactosidase; lacZ fragment
    626..644     +  promoter       T7 promoter: promoter for bacteriophage T7 RNA polymerase
    653..694     +  misc_feature   MCS (fragment): pBluescript multiple cloning site
    695..719     +  CDS            CopGFP (fragment): green fluorescent protein 2 from Pontellina plumata, also known as ppluGFP2 (Shagin et al., 2004)
    733..1317    +  misc_feature   IRES2: internal ribosome entry site (IRES) of the encephalomyocarditis virus (EMCV)
   1318..2037    +  CDS            EGFP: the original enhanced GFP (Yang et al., 1996) mammalian codon-optimized
   2075..2299    +  polyA_signal   bGH poly(A) signal: bovine growth hormone polyadenylation signal
   2300..2333    +  protein_bind   loxP: Cre-mediated recombination occurs in the 8-bp core sequence (GCATACAT). Cre recombinase
   2348..2367    +  misc_feature   MCS (fragment): pBluescript multiple cloning site
   2379..2397    -  promoter       T3 promoter: promoter for bacteriophage T3 RNA polymerase
   2442..2458    -  protein_bind   lac operator: The lac repressor binds to the lac operator to inhibit transcription in E. coli. This inhibition can be relieved by adding lactose or isopropyl-β-D-thiogalactopyranoside (IPTG). lac repressor encoded by lacI
   2466..2496    -  promoter       lac promoter: promoter for the E. coli lac operon
   2511..2532    -  protein_bind   CAP binding site: CAP binding activates transcription in the presence of cAMP. E. coli catabolite activator protein
   2545..2637    -  CDS            lacI (fragment): lac repressor; lacI; The lac repressor binds to the lac operator to inhibit transcription in E. coli. This inhibition can be relieved by adding lactose or isopropyl-β-D-thiogalactopyranoside (IPTG).
   2820..3408    -  rep_origin     ori: high-copy-number ColE1/pMB1/pBR322/pUC origin of replication
   3579..4439    -  CDS            AmpR: β-lactamase; bla; confers resistance to ampicillin, carbenicillin, and related antibiotics
   4440..4544    -  promoter       AmpR promoter: bla
>Addgene plasmid #83575 | single cut NH-donor | depositor full sequence | sequence record 165826 | single cut NH-donor sequence 4567 bps
CTAAATTGTAAGCGTTAATATTTTGTTAAAATTCGCGTTAAATTTTTGTTAAATCAGCTCATTTTTTAAC
CAATAGGCCGAAATCGGCAAAATCCCTTATAAATCAAAAGAATAGACCGAGATAGGGT
[37 nt withheld, positions 129-165]
AAAGAACGTGGACTCCAACGTCAAAGG
[49 nt withheld, positions 193-241]
T
[91 nt withheld, positions 243-333]
G
[124 nt withheld, positions 335-458]
CCCATTCGCCATTCAGGCTGCGCAACTGTTGGGAAGGGCGATCGGTGCGGGCCTCTTCGCTATTACGCCA
GCTGGCGAAAGGGGGATGTGCTGCAAGGCGATTAAGTTGGGTAACGCCAGGGTTTTCCCAGTCACGACGT
TGTAAAACGACGGCCAGTGAGCGCGCGTAATACGACTCACTATAGGGCGAATTGGAGCTCCACCGCGGTG
GCGGCCGCTCTAGAACTAGTGGATCCGAGATCGAGTGCCGCATCACCGGCAATTGACGCGTGCTCCTCTC
CCTCCCCCCCCCCTAACGTTACTGGCCGAAGCCGCTTGGAATAAGGCCGGTGTGCGTTTGTCTATATGTT
ATTTTCCACCATATTGCCGTCTTTTGGCAATGTGAGGGCCCGGAAACCTGGCCCTGTCTTCTTGACGAGC
ATTCCTAGGGGTCTTTCCCCTCTCGCCAAAGGAATGCAAGGTCTGTTGAATGTCGTGAAGGAAGCAGTTC
CTCTGGAAGCTTCTTGAAGACAAACAACGTCTGTAGCGACCCTTTGCAGGCAGCGGAACCCCCCACCTGG
CGACAGGTGCCTCTGCGGCCAAAAGCCACGTGTATAAGATACACCTGCAAAGGCGGCACAACCCCAGTGC
CACGTTGTGAGTTGGATAGTTGTGGAAAGAGTCAAATGGCTCTCCTCAAGCGTATTCAACAAGGGGCTGA
AGGATGCCCAGAAGGTACCCCATTGTATGGGATCTGATCTGGGGCCTCGGTACACATGCTTTACATGTGT
TTAGTCGAGGTTAAAAAAACGTCTAGGCCCCCCGAACCACGGGGACGTGGTTTTCCTTTGAAAAACACGA
TGATAATATGGCCACAACCATGGTGAGCAAGGGCGAGGAGCTGTTCACCGGGGTGGTGCCCATCCTGGTC
GAGCTGGACGGCGACGTAAACGGCCACAAGTTCAGCGTGTCCGGCGAGGGCGAGGGCGATGCCACCTACG
GCAAGCTGACCCTGAAGTTCATCTGCACCACCGGCAAGCTGCCCGTGCCCTGGCCCACCCTCGTGACCAC
CCTGACCTACGGCGTGCAGTGCTTCAGCCGCTACCCCGACCACATGAAGCAGCACGACTTCTTCAAGTCC
GCCATGCCCGAAGGCTACGTCCAGGAGCGCACCATCTTCTTCAAGGACGACGGCAACTACAAGACCCGCG
CCGAGGTGAAGTTCGAGGGCGACACCCTGGTGAACCGCATCGAGCTGAAGGGCATCGACTTCAAGGAGGA
CGGCAACATCCTGGGGCACAAGCTGGAGTACAACTACAACAGCCACAACGTCTATATCATGGCCGACAAG
CAGAAGAACGGCATCAAGGTGAACTTCAAGATCCGCCACAACATCGAGGACGGCAGCGTGCAGCTCGCCG
ACCACTACCAGCAGAACACCCCCATCGGCGACGGCCCCGTGCTGCTGCCCGACAACCACTACCTGAGCAC
CCAGTCCGCCCTGAGCAAAGACCCCAACGAGAAGCGCGATCACATGGTCCTGCTGGAGTTCGTGACCGCC
GCCGGGATCACTCTCGGCATGGACGAGCTGTACAAGTAAATGCATCGATGATCTAGAGCTCGCTGATCAG
CCTCGACTGTGCCTTCTAGTTGCCAGCTATCTGTTGTTTGCCCCTCCCCCGTGCCTTCCTTGACCCTGGA
AGGTGCCACTCCCACTGTCCTTTCCTAATAAAATGAGGAAATTGCATCGCATTGTCTGAGTAGGTGTCAT
TCTATTCTGGGGGGTGGGGTGGGGCAGGACAGCAAGGGGGAGGATTGGGAAGACAATAGCAGGCATGCTG
GGGATGCGGTGGGCTCTATGGATAACTTCGTATAGCATACATTATACGAAGTTATCGGAACCCTTAATGT
CGAGGGGGGGCCCGGTACCAGCTTTTGTTCCCTTTAGTGAGGGTTAATTGCGCGCTTGGCGTAATCATGG
TCATAGCTGTTTCCTGTGTGAAATTGTTATCCGCTCACAATTCCACACAACATACGAGCCGGAAGCATAA
AGTGTAAAGCCTGGGGTGCCTAATGAGTGAGCTAACTCACATTAATTGCGTTGCGCTCACTGCCCGCTTT
CCAGTCGGGAAACCTGTCGTGCCAGCTGCATTAATGAATCGGCCAACGCGCGGGGAGAGGCGGTTTGCGT
ATTGGGCGCTCTTCCGCTTCCTCGCTCACTGACTCGCTGCGCTCGGTCGTTCGGCTGCGGCGAGCGGTAT
CAGCTCACTCAAAGGCGGTAATACGGTTATCCACAGAATCAGGGGATAACGCAGGAAAGAACATGTGAGC
AAAAGGCCAGCAAAAGGCCAGGAACCGTAAAAAGGCCGCGTTGCTGGCGTTTTTCCATAGGCTCCGCCCC
CCTGACGAGCATCACAAAAATCGACGCTCAAGTCAGAGGTGGCGAAACCCGACAGGACTATAAAGATACC
AGGCGTTTCCCCCTGGAAGCTCCCTCGTGCGCTCTCCTGTTCCGACCCTGCCGCTTACCGGATACCTGTC
CGCCTTTCTCCCTTCGGGAAGCGTGGCGCTTTCTCATAGCTCACGCTGTAGGTATCTCAGTTCGGTGTAG
GTCGTTCGCTCCAAGCTGGGCTGTGTGCACGAACCCCCCGTTCAGCCCGACCGCTGCGCCTTATCCGGTA
ACTATCGTCTTGAGTCCAACCCGGTAAGACACGACTTATCGCCACTGGCAGCAGCCACTGGTAACAGGAT
TAGCAGAGCGAGGTATGTAGGCGGTGCTACAGAGTTCTTGAAGTGGTGGCCTAACTACGGCTACACTAGA
AGGACAGTATTTGGTATCTGCGCTCTGCTGAAGCCAGTTACCTTCGGAAAAAGAGTTGGTAGCTCTTGAT
CCGGCAAACAAACCACCGCTGGTAGCGGTGGTTTTTTTGTTTGCAAGCAGCAGATTACGCGCAGAAAAAA
AGGATCTCAAGAAGATCCTTTGATCTTTTCTACGGGGTCTGACGCTCAGTGGAACGAAAACTCACGTTAA
GGGATTTTGGTCATGAGATTATCAAAAAGGATCTTCACCTAGATCCTTTTAAATTAAAAATGAAGTTTTA
AATCAATCTAAAGTATATATGAGTAAACTTGGTCTGACAGTTACCAATGCTTAATCAGTGAGGCACCTAT
CTCAGCGATCTGTCTATTTCGTTCATCCATAGTTGCCTGACTCCCCGTCGTGTAGATAACTACGATACGG
GAGGGCTTACCATCTGGCCCCAGTGCTGCAATGATACCGCGAGACCCACGCTCACCGGCTCCAGATTTAT
CAGCAATAAACCAGCCAGCCGGAAGGGCCGAGCGCAGAAGTGGTCCTGCAACTTTATCCGCCTCCATCCA
GTCTATTAATTGTTGCCGGGAAGCTAGAGTAAGTAGTTCGCCAGTTAATAGTTTGCGCAACGTTGTTGCC
ATTGCTACAGGCATCGTGGTGTCACGCTCGTCGTTTGGTATGGCTTCATTCAGCTCCGGTTCCCAACGAT
CAAGGCGAGTTACATGATCCCCCATGTTGTGCAAAAAAGCGGTTAGCTCCTTCGGTCCTCCGATCGTTGT
CAGAAGTAAGTTGGCCGCAGTGTTATCACTCATGGTTATGGCAGCACTGCATAATTCTCTTACTGTCATG
CCATCCGTAAGATGCTTTTCTGTGACTGGTGAGTACTCAACCAAGTCATTCTGAGAATAGTGTATGCGGC
GACCGAGTTGCTCTTGCCCGGCGTCAATACGGGATAATACCGCGCCACATAGCAGAACTTTAAAAGTGCT
CATCATTGGAAAACGTTCTTCGGGGCGAAAACTCTCAAGGATCTTACCGCTGTTGAGATCCAGTTCGATG
TAACCCACTCGTGCACCCAACTGATCTTCAGCATCTTTTACTTTCACCAGCGTTTCTGGGTGAGCAAAAA
CAGGAAGGCAAAATGCCGCAAAAAAGGGAATAAGGGCGACACGGAAATGTTGAATACTCATACTCTTCCT
TTTTCAATATTATTGAAGCATTTATCAGGGTTATTGTCTCATGAGCGGATACATATTTGAATGTATTTAG
AAAAATAAACAAATAGGGGTTCCGCGCACATTTCCCCGAAAAGTGCCAC
