>Addgene plasmid #83575 | single cut NH-donor | addgene partial sequence | sequence record 165825 | M13-Rev 5'-CAGGAAACAGCTATGACC-3'
TTAACCCTCACTAAAGGGAACAAAAGCTGGTACCGGGCCCCCCCTCGACATTAAGGGTTCCGATAACTTC
GTATAATGTATGCTATACGAAGTTATCCATAGAGCCCACCGCATCCCCAGCATGCCTGCTATTGTCTTCC
CAATCCTCCCCCTTGCTGTCCTGCCCCACCCCACCCCCCAGAATAGAATGACACCTACTCAGACAATGCG
ATGCAATTTCCTCATTTTATTAGGAAAGGACAGTGGGAGTGGCACCTTCCAGGGTCAAGGAAGGCACGGG
GGAGGGGCAAACAACAGATAGCTGGCAACTAGAAGGCACAGTCGAGGCTGATCAGCGAGCTCTAGATCAT
CGATGCATTTACTTGTACAGCTCGTCCATGCCGAGAGTGATCCCGGCGGCGGTCACGAACTCCAGCAGGA
CCATGTGATCGCGCTTCTCGTTGGGGTCTTTGCTCAGGGCGGACTGGGTGCTCAGGTAGTGGTTGTCGGG
CAGCAGCACGGGGCCGTCGCCGATGGGGGTGTTCTGCTGGTAGTGGTCGGCGAGCTGCACGCTGCCGTCC
TCGATGTTGTGGCGGATCTTGAAGTTCACCTTGATGCCGTTCTTCTGCTTGTCGGCCATGATATAGACGT
TGTGGCTGTTGTAGTTGTACTCCAGCTTGTGCCCCAGGATGTTGCCGTCCTCCTTGAAGTCGATGCCCTT
CAGCTCGATGCGGTTCACCAGGGTGTCGCCCTCGAACTTCACCTCGGCGCGGGTCTTGTAGTTGCCGTCG
TCCTTGAAGAAGATGGTGCGCTCCTGGACGTAGCCTTCGGGCATGGCGGACTTGAAGAAGTCGTGCTGCT
TCATGTGGTCGGGGTAGCGGCTGAAGCACTGCACGCCGTAGGTCAGGGTGGTCACGAGGGTGGGCCAGGG
CACGGGCAGCTTGCCGGTGGTGCAGATGAACTTCAGGGTCAGCTTGCCGTA
