>Addgene plasmid #83575 | single cut NH-donor | addgene partial sequence | sequence record 165827 | T7 5'-TAATACGACTCACTATAGGG-3'
GCGGCCGCTCTAGAACTAGTGGATCCGAGATCGAGTGCCGCATCACCGGCAATTGACGCGTGCTCCTCTC
CCTCCCCCCCCCCTAACGTTACTGGCCGAAGCCGCTTGGAATAAGGCCGGTGTGCGTTTGTCTATATGTT
ATTTTCCACCATATTGCCGTCTTTTGGCAATGTGAGGGCCCGGAAACCTGGCCCTGTCTTCTTGACGAGC
ATTCCTAGGGGTCTTTCCCCTCTCGCCAAAGGAATGCAAGGTCTGTTGAATGTCGTGAAGGAAGCAGTTC
CTCTGGAAGCTTCTTGAAGACAAACAACGTCTGTAGCGACCCTTTGCAGGCAGCGGAACCCCCCACCTGG
CGACAGGTGCCTCTGCGGCCAAAAGCCACGTGTATAAGATACACCTGCAAAGGCGGCACAACCCCAGTGC
CACGTTGTGAGTTGGATAGTTGTGGAAAGAGTCAAATGGCTCTCCTCAAGCGTATTCAACAAGGGGCTGA
AGGATGCCCAGAAGGTACCCCATTGTATGGGATCTGATCTGGGGCCTCGGTACACATGCTTTACATGTGT
TTAGTCGAGGTTAAAAAAACGTCTAGGCCCCCCGAACCACGGGGACGTGGTTTTCCTTTGAAAAACACGA
TGATAATATGGCCACAACCATGGTGAGCAAGGGCGAGGAGCTGTTCACCGGGGTGGTGCCCATCCTGGTC
GAGCTGGACGGCGACGTAAACGGCCACAAGTTCAGCGTGTCCGGCGAGGGCGAGGGCGATGCCACCTACG
GCAAGCTGACCCTGAAGTTCATCTGCACCACCGGCAAGCTGCCCGTGCCCTGGCCCACCCTCGTGACCAC
CCTGACCTACGGCGTGCAGTGCTTCAGCCGCTACCCCGACCACATGAAGCAGCACGACTTCTTCAAGTCC
GCCATGCCCGAAGGCTACGTC
